Addgene plasmid #203598: CSII-TK-B4GALT3
Purpose: Lentiviral vector to express B4GALT3 in mammalian cells
Depositing lab: Hiroyuki Mizuguchi. Depositing organization: The University of Osaka. Publication: miR-27b targets MAIP1 to mediate lipid accumulation in cultured human and mouse hepatic cells. Sakai E, Imaizumi T, Suzuki R, Taracena-Gandara M, Fujimoto T, Sakurai F, Mizuguchi H. Commun Biol. 2023 Jun 24;6(1):669. doi: 10.1038/s42003-023-05049-w. PubMed 37355744.
Backbone
  Vector backbone: CSII-TK-MCS
  Backbone size w/o insert (bp): 5339
  Total vector size (bp): 9610
  Modifications to backbone: ORF of B4GLAT3 was cloned between NotI and XbaI in CSII-TK-MCS
  Vector type: Mammalian Expression, Lentiviral
  Selectable markers: Zeocin
Growth in bacteria
  Bacterial resistance: Ampicillin, 100 μg/mL
  Growth temperature: 37°C
  Growth strain: NEB Stable
  Copy number: Unknown
Gene/Insert
  Gene/Insert name: beta-1,4-galactosyltransferase 3
  Species: H. sapiens (human)
  Insert size (bp): 1384
  Mutation: WT
  GenBank ID: NM_001199873.1
  Entrez Gene: B4GALT3 (a.k.a. beta4Gal-T3)
  Promoter: TK
  Cloning method: Restriction Enzyme; 5′ cloning site NotI (not destroyed); 3′ cloning site XbaI (not destroyed)
  Sequencing primers: 5′ GCCGCCGGTTTCATGATTAAGGTAGAC; 3′ GTGCTGGATGGAGCCTTTCTCTGCC
Terms and licenses: Academic/Nonprofit Terms; Industry Terms: Not Available to Industry
How to cite: CSII-TK-B4GALT3 was a gift from Hiroyuki Mizuguchi (Addgene plasmid # 203598 ; http://n2t.net/addgene:203598 ; RRID:Addgene_203598)
