[The description below was written by a language model from this plasmid's Addgene catalogue record and pLannotate feature annotations shown in this document.]
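Description:
CSII-TK-B4GALT3 is an HIV-1-based lentiviral transfer plasmid for expressing wild-type human beta-1,4-galactosyltransferase 3 (B4GALT3) in mammalian cells. It is built on the CSII-TK-MCS backbone, with the B4GALT3 open reading frame inserted between NotI and XbaI sites that both remain intact. In bacteria it is maintained by a high-copy ColE1/pUC-type origin and selected with ampicillin through the AmpR (β-lactamase) cassette. An f1 origin is also present.

The viral genome is transcribed from a CMV enhancer/promoter fused to a truncated 5' LTR, the arrangement typical of Tat-independent packaging. Downstream lie the Ψ packaging signal with a partial gag fragment, the Rev response element for Rev-dependent nuclear export of the genomic RNA, and the cPPT/CTS, which generally improves transduction. The internal expression cassette uses the herpes simplex virus thymidine kinase (TK) promoter, generally a relatively modest constitutive promoter, to drive B4GALT3. It is followed by a WPRE to enhance transcript stability and expression, then a truncated 3' LTR and a bGH polyadenylation signal. A short EF-1α core promoter fragment is annotated just upstream of the TK promoter, and a nef-like annotation overlaps the region before the 3' LTR; both are probably backbone remnants.

An SV40 promoter/EM7-driven BleoR cassette conferring Zeocin resistance sits outside the LTRs, so it would not be carried into cells by packaged virus. The catalogue gives a total size of 9,610 bp, whereas the sequenced record is 9,589 nt, and the listed backbone and insert sizes do not sum to either figure. The associated publication concerns miR-27b and lipid accumulation in cultured hepatic cells, though the record does not state the specific role of B4GALT3 in that work.
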