Features (pLannotate 1.2.2; 30 found; start..end, strand, type, name):
     28..80      -  misc_feature   bom (fragment): basis of mobility region from pBR322
    235..614     +  enhancer       CMV enhancer: human cytomegalovirus immediate early enhancer
    615..814     +  promoter       CMV promoter: human cytomegalovirus (CMV) immediate early promoter
    832..1012    +  LTR            5' LTR (truncated): truncated 5' long terminal repeat (LTR) from HIV-1
   1059..1184    +  misc_feature   HIV-1 Ψ: packaging signal of human immunodeficiency virus type 1
   1168..1506    +  CDS            HIV-1 gag (fragment): gag protein from human immunodeficiency virus 1; gag
   1676..1909    +  misc_feature   RRE: The Rev response element (RRE) of HIV-1 allows for Rev-dependent mRNA export from the nucleus to the cytoplasm.
   2286..2386    +  CDS            Rev (fragment): human immunodeficiency virus 1 (HIV-1) Rev protein; rev; enhances nuclear export of unspliced and incompletely spliced viral mRNAs
   2412..2529    +  misc_feature   cPPT/CTS: central polypurine tract and central termination sequence of HIV-1
   2604..2664    +  promoter       EF-1α core promoter (fragment): core promoter for human elongation factor EF-1α
   2740..2884    +  promoter       HSV TK promoter: herpes simplex virus thymidine kinase promoter
   3033..4211    +  CDS            B4GALT3: B4GT3_HUMAN - Experimental evidence at protein level: Swiss-Prot protein existence level 1. Responsible for the synthesis of complex-type N-linked oligosaccharides in many glycoproteins as well as the carbohydrate moieties of glycolipids. From Homo sapiens (Human).
   4284..4872    +  misc_feature   WPRE: woodchuck hepatitis virus posttranscriptional regulatory element
   4797..5384    +  CDS            nef: NEF_HV112 - Experimental evidence at protein level: Swiss-Prot protein existence level 1. Extracellular Nef protein targets CD4(+) T-lymphocytes for apoptosis by interacting with CXCR4 surface receptors. From Human immunodeficiency virus type 1 group M subtype B (isolate PCV12) (HIV-1).
   5391..5571    +  LTR            5' LTR (truncated): truncated 5' long terminal repeat (LTR) from HIV-1
   5603..5827    +  polyA_signal   bGH poly(A) signal: bovine growth hormone polyadenylation signal
   5831..5852    +  promoter       SV40 promoter (fragment): SV40 enhancer and early promoter
   5873..6301    +  rep_origin     f1 ori (sequence partly withheld): f1 bacteriophage origin of replication; arrow indicates direction of (+) strand synthesis
   6315..6644    +  promoter       SV40 promoter: SV40 enhancer and early promoter
   6692..6739    +  promoter       EM7 promoter: synthetic bacterial promoter&nbsp
   6758..7132    +  CDS            BleoR: antibiotic-binding protein; Sh ble from Streptoalloteichus hindustanus; confers resistance to bleomycin, phleomycin, and Zeocin™
   7142..7267    +  CDS            ble (fragment): BLE_KLEPN - Experimental evidence at protein level: Swiss-Prot protein existence level 1. Binding protein with a strong affinity to the bleomycin family of antibiotics. Binds to CL990; an antimitotic-antibiotic compound. From Klebsiella pneumoniae.
   7262..7383    +  polyA_signal   SV40 poly(A) signal: SV40 polyadenylation signal
   7456..7472    -  protein_bind   lac operator: The lac repressor binds to the lac operator to inhibit transcription in E. coli. This inhibition can be relieved by adding lactose or isopropyl-β-D-thiogalactopyranoside (IPTG). lac repressor encoded by lacI
   7480..7510    -  promoter       lac promoter: promoter for the E. coli lac operon
   7525..7546    -  protein_bind   CAP binding site: CAP binding activates transcription in the presence of cAMP. E. coli catabolite activator protein
   7559..7651    -  CDS            lacI (fragment): lac repressor; lacI; The lac repressor binds to the lac operator to inhibit transcription in E. coli. This inhibition can be relieved by adding lactose or isopropyl-β-D-thiogalactopyranoside (IPTG).
   7834..8422    -  rep_origin     ori: high-copy-number ColE1/pMB1/pBR322/pUC origin of replication
   8593..9453    -  CDS            AmpR: β-lactamase; bla; confers resistance to ampicillin, carbenicillin, and related antibiotics
   9454..9558    -  promoter       AmpR promoter: bla
>Addgene plasmid #203598 | CSII-TK-B4GALT3 | addgene full sequence | sequence record 409600 | Addgene NGS Result
GACGGATCGGGAGATCTCCCGATCCCCTATGGTGCACTCTCAGTACAATCTGCTCTGATGCCGCATAGTT
AAGCCAGTATCTGCTCCCTGCTTGTGTGTTGGAGGTCGCTGAGTAGTGCGCGAGCAAAATTTAAGCTACA
ACAAGGCAAGGCTTGACCGACAATTGCATGAAGAATCTGCTTAGGGTTAGGCGTTTTGCGCTGCTTCGCG
ATGTACGGGCCAGATATACGCGTTGACATTGATTATTGACTAGTTATTAATAGTAATCAATTACGGGGTC
ATTAGTTCATAGCCCATATATGGAGTTCCGCGTTACATAACTTACGGTAAATGGCCCGCCTGGCTGACCG
CCCAACGACCCCCGCCCATTGACGTCAATAATGACGTATGTTCCCATAGTAACGCCAATAGGGACTTTCC
ATTGACGTCAATGGGTGGAGTATTTACGGTAAACTGCCCACTTGGCAGTACATCAAGTGTATCATATGCC
AAGTACGCCCCCTATTGACGTCAATGACGGTAAATGGCCCGCCTGGCATTATGCCCAGTACATGACCTTA
TGGGACTTTCCTACTTGGCAGTACATCTACGTATTAGTCATCGCTATTACCATGGTGATGCGGTTTTGGC
AGTACATCAATGGGCGTGGATAGCGGTTTGACTCACGGGGATTTCCAAGTCTCCACCCCATTGACGTCAA
TGGGAGTTTGTTTTGGCACCAAAATCAACGGGACTTTCCAAAATGTCGTAACAACTCCGCCCCATTGACG
CAAATGGGCGGTAGGCGTGTACGGTGGGAGGTCTATATAAGCAGCGCGTTTTGCCTGTACTGGGTCTCTC
TGGTTAGACCAGATCTGAGCCTGGGAGCTCTCTGGCTAACTAGGGAACCCACTGCTTAAGCCTCAATAAA
GCTTGCCTTGAGTGCTTCAAGTAGTGTGTGCCCGTCTGTTGTGTGACTCTGGTAACTAGAGATCCCTCAG
ACCCTTTTAGTCAGTGTGGAAAATCTCTAGCAGTGGCGCCCGAACAGGGACTTGAAAGCGAAAGGGAAAC
CAGAGGAGCTCTCTCGACGCAGGACTCGGCTTGCTGAAGCGCGCACGGCAAGAGGCGAGGGGCGGCGACT
GGTGAGTACGCCAAAAATTTTGACTAGCGGAGGCTAGAAGGAGAGAGATGGGTGCGAGAGCGTCAGTATT
AAGCGGGGGAGAATTAGATCGCGATGGGAAAAAATTCGGTTAAGGCCAGGGGGAAAGAAAAAATATAAAT
TAAAACATATAGTATGGGCAAGCAGGGAGCTAGAACGATTCGCAGTTAATCCTGGCCTGTTAGAAACATC
AGAAGGCTGTAGACAAATACTGGGACAGCTACAACCATCCCTTCAGACAGGATCAGAAGAACTTAGATCA
TTATATAATACAGTAGCAACCCTCTATTGTGTGCATCAAAGGATAGAGATAAAAGACACCAAGGAAGCTT
TAGACAAGATAGAGGAAGAGCAAAACAAAAGTAAGACCACCGCACAGCAAGGGCCGCTGATCTTCAGACC
TGGAGGAGGAGATATGAGGGACAATTGGAGAAGTGAATTATATAAATATAAAGTAGTAAAAATTGAACCA
TTAGGAGTAGCACCCACCAAGGCAAAGAGAAGAGTGGTGCAGAGAGAAAAAAGAGCAGTGGGAATAGGAG
CTTTGTTCCTTGGGTTCTTGGGAGCAGCAGGAAGCACTATGGGCGCAGCGTCAATGACGCTGACGGTACA
GGCCAGACAATTATTGTCTGGTATAGTGCAGCAGCAGAACAATTTGCTGAGGGCTATTGAGGCGCAACAG
CATCTGTTGCAACTCACAGTCTGGGGCATCAAGCAGCTCCAGGCAAGAATCCTGGCTGTGGAAAGATACC
TAAAGGATCAACAGCTCCTGGGGATTTGGGGTTGCTCTGGAAAACTCATTTGCACCACTGCTGTGCCTTG
GAATGCTAGTTGGAGTAATAAATCTCTGGAACAGATTTGGAATCACACGACCTGGATGGAGTGGGACAGA
GAAATTAACAATTACACAAGCTTAATACACTCCTTAATTGAAGAATCGCAAAACCAGCAAGAAAAGAATG
AACAAGAATTATTGGAATTAGATAAATGGGCAAGTTTGTGGAATTGGTTTAACATAACAAATTGGCTGTG
GTATATAAAATTATTCATAATGATAGTAGGAGGCTTGGTAGGTTTAAGAATAGTTTTTGCTGTACTTTCT
ATAGTGAATAGAGTTAGGCAGGGATATTCACCATTATCGTTTCAGACCCACCTCCCAACCCCGAGGGGAC
CCGACAGGCCCGAAGGAATAGAAGAAGAAGGTGGAGAGAGAGACAGAGACAGATCCATTCGATTAGTGAA
CGGATCTACAAATGGCAGTATTCATCCACAATTTTAAAAGAAAAGGGGGGATTGGGGGGTACAGTGCAGG
GGAAAGAATAGTAGACATAATAGCAACAGACATACAAACTAAAGAATTACAAAAACAAATTACAAAAATT
CAAAATTTTCGGGTTTATTACAGGGACAGCAGAAATTCACTTTGAATTAATTCAAGCTTCGTGAGGCTCC
GGTGCCCGTCAGTGGGCAGAGCGCACATCGCCCACAGTCCCCGAGAAGTTGGGGGGAGGGGTCGGCAATT
GAACCGGTCCGTGGCCCGTTGCTCGCGTTTGCTGGCGGTGTCCCCGGAAGAAATATATTTGCATGTCTTT
AGTTCTATGATGACACAAACCCCGCCCAGCGTCTTGTCATTGGCGAATTCGAACACGCAGATGCAGTCGG
GGCGGCGCGGTCCCAGGTCCACTTCGCATATTAAGGTGACGCGTGTGGCCTCGAACACCGAGCGACCCTG
CAGCGACCCGCTTAGCGGCCGCGGAGTGCTGGATGGAGCCTTTCTCTGCCCTCTGTGACATTTCCAATTT
TAGATAATGCCTCACATCTCTGTCCCCCCGGGACCCCCTGGAGCCCCCATGATCCCTAAGAAGACAGCTT
GAACCTAGATCTCACCCCCAGGATGTTGCGGAGGCTGCTGGAGCGGCCTTGCACGCTGGCCCTGCTTGTG
GGCTCCCAGCTGGCTGTCATGATGTACCTGTCACTGGGGGGCTTCCGAAGTCTCAGTGCCCTATTTGGCC
GAGATCAGGGACCGACATTTGACTATTCTCACCCTCGTGATGTCTACAGTAACCTCAGTCACCTGCCTGG
GGCCCCAGGGGGTCCTCCAGCTCCTCAAGGTCTGCCCTACTGTCCAGAACGATCTCCTCTCTTAGTGGGT
CCTGTGTCGGTGTCCTTTAGCCCAGTGCCATCACTGGCAGAGATTGTGGAGCGGAATCCCCGGGTAGAAC
CAGGGGGCCGGTACCGCCCTGCAGGTTGTGAGCCCCGCTCCCGAACAGCCATCATTGTGCCTCATCGTGC
CCGGGAGCACCACCTGCGCCTGCTGCTCTACCACCTGCACCCCTTCTTGCAGCGCCAGCAGCTTGCTTAT
GGCATCTATGTCATCCACCAGGCTGGAAATGGAACATTTAACAGGGCAAAACTGTTGAACGTTGGGGTGC
GAGAGGCCCTGCGTGATGAAGAGTGGGACTGCCTGTTCTTGCACGATGTGGACCTCTTGCCAGAAAATGA
CCACAATCTGTATGTGTGTGACCCCCGGGGACCCCGCCATGTTGCCGTTGCTATGAACAAGTTTGGATAC
AGCCTCCCGTACCCCCAGTACTTCGGAGGAGTCTCAGCACTTACTCCTGACCAGTACCTGAAGATGAATG
GCTTCCCCAATGAATACTGGGGCTGGGGTGGTGAGGATGACGACATTGCTACCAGGGTGCGCCTGGCTGG
GATGAAGATCTCTCGGCCCCCCACATCTGTAGGACACTATAAGATGGTGAAGCACCGAGGAGATAAGGGC
AATGAGGAAAATCCCCACAGATTTGACCTCCTGGTCCGTACCCAGAATTCCTGGACGCAAGATGGGATGA
ACTCACTGACATACCAGTTGCTGGCTCGAGAGCTGGGGCCTCTTTATACCAACATCACAGCAGACATTGG
GACTGACCCTCGGGGTCCTCGGGCTCCTTCTGGGCCACGTTACCCACCTGGTTCCTCCCAAGCCTTCCGT
CAAGAGATGCTGCAACGCCGGCCCCCAGCCAGGCCTGGGCCTCTATCTACTGCCAACCACACAGCCCTCC
GAGGTTCACACTGACTCCTCCTTCCTGTCTACCTTAATCATGAAACCGTCTAGAGTTAACATCGAGGGAT
CAAGCTTATCGATAATCAACCTCTGGATTACAAAATTTGTGAAAGATTGACTGGTATTCTTAACTATGTT
GCTCCTTTTACGCTATGTGGATACGCTGCTTTAATGCCTTTGTATCATGCTATTGCTTCCCGTATGGCTT
TCATTTTCTCCTCCTTGTATAAATCCTGGTTGCTGTCTCTTTATGAGGAGTTGTGGCCCGTTGTCAGGCA
ACGTGGCGTGGTGTGCACTGTGTTTGCTGACGCAACCCCCACTGGTTGGGGCATTGCCACCACCTGTCAG
CTCCTTTCCGGGACTTTCGCTTTCCCCCTCCCTATTGCCACGGCGGAACTCATCGCCGCCTGCCTTGCCC
GCTGCTGGACAGGGGCTCGGCTGTTGGGCACTGACAATTCCGTGGTGTTGTCGGGGAAGCTGACGTCCTT
TCCATGGCTGCTCGCCTGTGTTGCCACCTGGATTCTGCGCGGGACGTCCTTCTGCTACGTCCCTTCGGCC
CTCAATCCAGCGGACCTTCCTTCCCGCGGCCTGCTGCCGGCTCTGCGGCCTCTTCCGCGTCTTCGCCTTC
GCCCTCAGACGAGTCGGATCTCCCTTTGGGCCGCCTCCCCGCATCGATACCGTCGAGACCTAGAAAAACA
TGGAGCAATCACAAGTAGCAATACAGCAGCTACCAATGCTGATTGTGCCTGGCTAGAAGCACAAGAGGAG
GAGGAGGTGGGTTTTCCAGTCACACCTCAGGTACCTTTAAGACCAATGACTTACAAGGCAGCTGTAGATC
TTAGCCACTTTTTAAAAGAAAAGGGGGGACTGGAAGGGCTAATTCACTCCCAACGAAGACAAGATATCCT
TGATCTGTGGATCTACCACACACAAGGCTACTTCCCTGATTGGCAGAACTACACACCAGGGCCAGGGATC
AGATATCCACTGACCTTTGGATGGTGCTACAAGCTAGTACCAGTTGAGCAAGAGAAGGTAGAAGAAGCCA
ATGAAGGAGAGAACACCCGCTTGTTACACCCTGTGAGCCTGCATGGGATGGATGACCCGGAGAGAGAAGT
ATTAGAGTGGAGGTTTGACAGCCGCCTAGCATTTCATCACATGGCCCGAGAGCTGCATCCGGACTGTACT
GGGTCTCTCTGGTTAGACCAGATCTGAGCCTGGGAGCTCTCTGGCTAACTAGGGAACCCACTGCTTAAGC
CTCAATAAAGCTTGCCTTGAGTGCTTCAAGTAGTGTGTGCCCGTCTGTTGTGTGACTCTGGTAACTAGAG
ATCCCTCAGACCCTTTTAGTCAGTGTGGAAAATCTCTAGCAGGGCCCGTTTAAACCCGCTGATCAGCCTC
GACTGTGCCTTCTAGTTGCCAGCCATCTGTTGTTTGCCCCTCCCCCGTGCCTTCCTTGACCCTGGAAGGT
GCCACTCCCACTGTCCTTTCCTAATAAAATGAGGAAATTGCATCGCATTGTCTGAGTAGGTGTCATTCTA
TTCTGGGGGGTGGGGTGGGGCAGGACAGCAAGGGGGAGGATTGGGAAGACAATAGCAGGCATGCTGGGGA
TGCGGTGGGCTCTATGGCTTCTGAGGCGGAAAGAACCAGCTGGGGCTCTAGGGGGTATCCCC
[124 nt withheld, positions 5873-5996]
C
[91 nt withheld, positions 5998-6088]
A
[49 nt withheld, positions 6090-6138]
CCTTTGACGTTGGAGTCCACGTTCTTT
[37 nt withheld, positions 6166-6202]
ACCCTATCTCGGTCTATTCTTTTGATTTATAAGGGATTTTGCCGATTTCGGCCTATTGGTTAAAAAATGA
GCTGATTTAACAAAAATTTAACGCGAATTAATTCTGTGGAATGTGTGTCAGTTAGGGTGTGGAAAGTCCC
CAGGCTCCCCAGCAGGCAGAAGTATGCAAAGCATGCATCTCAATTAGTCAGCAACCAGGTGTGGAAAGTC
CCCAGGCTCCCCAGCAGGCAGAAGTATGCAAAGCATGCATCTCAATTAGTCAGCAACCATAGTCCCGCCC
CTAACTCCGCCCATCCCGCCCCTAACTCCGCCCAGTTCCGCCCATTCTCCGCCCCATGGCTGACTAATTT
TTTTTATTTATGCAGAGGCCGAGGCCGCCTCTGCCTCTGAGCTATTCCAGAAGTAGTGAGGAGGCTTTTT
TGGAGGCCTAGGCTTTTGCAAAAAGCTCCCGGGAGCTTGTATATCCATTTTCGGATCTGATCAGCACGTG
TTGACAATTAATCATCGGCATAGTATATCGGCATAGTATAATACGACAAGGTGAGGAACTAAACCATGGC
CAAGTTGACCAGTGCCGTTCCGGTGCTCACCGCGCGCGACGTCGCCGGAGCGGTCGAGTTCTGGACCGAC
CGGCTCGGGTTCTCCCGGGACTTCGTGGAGGACGACTTCGCCGGTGTGGTCCGGGACGACGTGACCCTGT
TCATCAGCGCGGTCCAGGACCAGGTGGTGCCGGACAACACCCTGGCCTGGGTGTGGGTGCGCGGCCTGGA
CGAGCTGTACGCCGAGTGGTCGGAGGTCGTGTCCACGAACTTCCGGGACGCCTCCGGGCCGGCCATGACC
GAGATCGGCGAGCAGCCGTGGGGGCGGGAGTTCGCCCTGCGCGACCCGGCCGGCAACTGCGTGCACTTCG
TGGCCGAGGAGCAGGACTGACACGTGCTACGAGATTTCGATTCCACCGCCGCCTTCTATGAAAGGTTGGG
CTTCGGAATCGTTTTCCGGGACGCCGGCTGGATGATCCTCCAGCGCGGGGATCTCATGCTGGAGTTCTTC
GCCCACCCCAACTTGTTTATTGCAGCTTATAATGGTTACAAATAAAGCAATAGCATCACAAATTTCACAA
ATAAAGCATTTTTTTCACTGCATTCTAGTTGTGGTTTGTCCAAACTCATCAATGTATCTTATCATGTCTG
TATACCGTCGACCTCTAGCTAGAGCTTGGCGTAATCATGGTCATAGCTGTTTCCTGTGTGAAATTGTTAT
CCGCTCACAATTCCACACAACATACGAGCCGGAAGCATAAAGTGTAAAGCCTGGGGTGCCTAATGAGTGA
GCTAACTCACATTAATTGCGTTGCGCTCACTGCCCGCTTTCCAGTCGGGAAACCTGTCGTGCCAGCTGCA
TTAATGAATCGGCCAACGCGCGGGGAGAGGCGGTTTGCGTATTGGGCGCTCTTCCGCTTCCTCGCTCACT
GACTCGCTGCGCTCGGTCGTTCGGCTGCGGCGAGCGGTATCAGCTCACTCAAAGGCGGTAATACGGTTAT
CCACAGAATCAGGGGATAACGCAGGAAAGAACATGTGAGCAAAAGGCCAGCAAAAGGCCAGGAACCGTAA
AAAGGCCGCGTTGCTGGCGTTTTTCCATAGGCTCCGCCCCCCTGACGAGCATCACAAAAATCGACGCTCA
AGTCAGAGGTGGCGAAACCCGACAGGACTATAAAGATACCAGGCGTTTCCCCCTGGAAGCTCCCTCGTGC
GCTCTCCTGTTCCGACCCTGCCGCTTACCGGATACCTGTCCGCCTTTCTCCCTTCGGGAAGCGTGGCGCT
TTCTCATAGCTCACGCTGTAGGTATCTCAGTTCGGTGTAGGTCGTTCGCTCCAAGCTGGGCTGTGTGCAC
GAACCCCCCGTTCAGCCCGACCGCTGCGCCTTATCCGGTAACTATCGTCTTGAGTCCAACCCGGTAAGAC
ACGACTTATCGCCACTGGCAGCAGCCACTGGTAACAGGATTAGCAGAGCGAGGTATGTAGGCGGTGCTAC
AGAGTTCTTGAAGTGGTGGCCTAACTACGGCTACACTAGAAGAACAGTATTTGGTATCTGCGCTCTGCTG
AAGCCAGTTACCTTCGGAAAAAGAGTTGGTAGCTCTTGATCCGGCAAACAAACCACCGCTGGTAGCGGTG
GTTTTTTTGTTTGCAAGCAGCAGATTACGCGCAGAAAAAAAGGATCTCAAGAAGATCCTTTGATCTTTTC
TACGGGGTCTGACGCTCAGTGGAACGAAAACTCACGTTAAGGGATTTTGGTCATGAGATTATCAAAAAGG
ATCTTCACCTAGATCCTTTTAAATTAAAAATGAAGTTTTAAATCAATCTAAAGTATATATGAGTAAACTT
GGTCTGACAGTTACCAATGCTTAATCAGTGAGGCACCTATCTCAGCGATCTGTCTATTTCGTTCATCCAT
AGTTGCCTGACTCCCCGTCGTGTAGATAACTACGATACGGGAGGGCTTACCATCTGGCCCCAGTGCTGCA
ATGATACCGCGAGACCCACGCTCACCGGCTCCAGATTTATCAGCAATAAACCAGCCAGCCGGAAGGGCCG
AGCGCAGAAGTGGTCCTGCAACTTTATCCGCCTCCATCCAGTCTATTAATTGTTGCCGGGAAGCTAGAGT
AAGTAGTTCGCCAGTTAATAGTTTGCGCAACGTTGTTGCCATTGCTACAGGCATCGTGGTGTCACGCTCG
TCGTTTGGTATGGCTTCATTCAGCTCCGGTTCCCAACGATCAAGGCGAGTTACATGATCCCCCATGTTGT
GCAAAAAAGCGGTTAGCTCCTTCGGTCCTCCGATCGTTGTCAGAAGTAAGTTGGCCGCAGTGTTATCACT
CATGGTTATGGCAGCACTGCATAATTCTCTTACTGTCATGCCATCCGTAAGATGCTTTTCTGTGACTGGT
GAGTACTCAACCAAGTCATTCTGAGAATAGTGTATGCGGCGACCGAGTTGCTCTTGCCCGGCGTCAATAC
GGGATAATACCGCGCCACATAGCAGAACTTTAAAAGTGCTCATCATTGGAAAACGTTCTTCGGGGCGAAA
ACTCTCAAGGATCTTACCGCTGTTGAGATCCAGTTCGATGTAACCCACTCGTGCACCCAACTGATCTTCA
GCATCTTTTACTTTCACCAGCGTTTCTGGGTGAGCAAAAACAGGAAGGCAAAATGCCGCAAAAAAGGGAA
TAAGGGCGACACGGAAATGTTGAATACTCATACTCTTCCTTTTTCAATATTATTGAAGCATTTATCAGGG
TTATTGTCTCATGAGCGGATACATATTTGAATGTATTTAGAAAAATAAACAAATAGGGGTTCCGCGCACA
TTTCCCCGAAAAGTGCCACCTGACGTC
